Addgene plasmid #246688: pcDNA3.1-Igκ SP-sRECK-His
Purpose: Expression vector for secreted human RECK, C-terminal 6xHis tag
Depositing lab: Calvin Kuo & Mario Vallon. Depositing organization: Stanford University. Publication: A RECK-WNT7 Receptor-Ligand Interaction Enables Isoform-Specific Regulation of Wnt Bioavailability. Vallon M, Yuki K, Nguyen TD, Chang J, Yuan J, Siepe D, Miao Y, Essler M, Noda M, Garcia KC, Kuo CJ. Cell Rep. 2018 Oct 9;25(2):339-349.e9. doi: 10.1016/j.celrep.2018.09.045. PubMed 30304675.
Backbone
  Vector backbone: pcDNA3.1(+)
  Vector type: Mammalian Expression
  Selectable markers: Neomycin (select with G418)
Growth in bacteria
  Bacterial resistance: Ampicillin, 100 μg/mL
  Growth temperature: 37°C
  Growth strain: DH5alpha
  Copy number: High Copy
Gene/Insert
  Gene/Insert name: RECK
  Species: H. sapiens (human)
  Insert size (bp): 2859
  Mutation: ΔGPI anchor signal
  Entrez Gene: RECK (a.k.a. ST15)
  Promoter: CMV
  Tag / fusion protein: 6xHis (C terminal on insert)
  Cloning method: Restriction Enzyme; 5′ cloning site Unspecified (unknown if destroyed)
Terms and licenses: Academic/Nonprofit Terms; Industry Terms: Not Available to Industry
Depositor comments: Gene sourced from Incyte cDNA clone LIFESEQ4097514
How to cite: pcDNA3.1-Igκ SP-sRECK-His was a gift from Calvin Kuo & Mario Vallon (Addgene plasmid # 246688 ; http://n2t.net/addgene:246688 ; RRID:Addgene_246688)
