[The description below was written by a language model from this plasmid's Addgene catalogue record and pLannotate feature annotations shown in this document.]
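Description:
pcDNA3.1-Igκ SP-sRECK-His is a mammalian expression plasmid built on the pcDNA3.1(+) backbone for producing a soluble, secreted form of human RECK (also known as ST15). It is propagated in E. coli through a high-copy ColE1/pUC-type origin with ampicillin selection from the β-lactamase gene. An SV40 early promoter-driven neomycin phosphotransferase cassette with an SV40 polyadenylation signal allows G418 selection of stably transfected mammalian cells. The backbone also carries an f1 origin for single-stranded DNA production and a T7 promoter upstream of the insert.

The payload is transcribed from the human CMV immediate-early enhancer and promoter and terminated by the bovine growth hormone polyadenylation signal. According to the record, the RECK coding sequence lacks its GPI anchor signal, so the protein is not tethered to the cell surface. The construct name indicates that an Igκ signal peptide directs it into the secretory pathway, although the feature table does not annotate this leader separately. A 6xHis tag follows the RECK coding region directly, providing a C-terminal handle for metal-affinity purification and detection.

The sequence annotation also finds a mouse IgG2a Fc segment (hinge, CH2 and CH3) shortly downstream of the His tag, which the catalogue entry does not mention. The small gap between the two may hold a stop codon, which would leave the Fc as an untranslated remnant of a parental vector, but the record does not confirm this. The stated purpose is expression of secreted, His-tagged RECK, and the associated publication title concerns a RECK–WNT7 receptor–ligand interaction that regulates Wnt bioavailability.
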