Features (pLannotate 1.2.2; 22 found; start..end, strand, type, name):
     28..80      -  misc_feature   bom (fragment): basis of mobility region from pBR322
    235..614     +  enhancer       CMV enhancer: human cytomegalovirus immediate early enhancer
    615..818     +  promoter       CMV promoter: human cytomegalovirus (CMV) immediate early promoter
    814..847     +  LTR            5' LTR (truncated) (fragment): truncated 5' long terminal repeat (LTR) from HIV-1
    863..881     +  promoter       T7 promoter: promoter for bacteriophage T7 RNA polymerase
    935..3742    +  CDS            RECK: RECK_HUMAN - Also known as ST15 From Homo sapiens (Human).
   3743..3760    +  CDS            7xHis (fragment): 6xHis affinity tag
   3775..4470    +  CDS            Fc tag: CH2 and CH3 domains of the mouse IgG2a heavy chain plus the hinge region
   4517..4741    +  polyA_signal   bGH poly(A) signal: bovine growth hormone polyadenylation signal
   4745..4766    +  promoter       SV40 promoter (fragment): SV40 enhancer and early promoter
   4787..5215    +  rep_origin     f1 ori (sequence partly withheld): f1 bacteriophage origin of replication; arrow indicates direction of (+) strand synthesis
   5229..5558    +  promoter       SV40 promoter: SV40 enhancer and early promoter
   5625..6416    +  CDS            neo: KKA2_KLEPN - Also known as kan, nptII. Experimental evidence at protein level: Swiss-Prot protein existence level 1. Resistance to kanamycin, neomycin, paromomycin, ribostamycin, butirosin and gentamicin B. From Klebsiella pneumoniae.
   6440..6598    +  CDS            ble (fragment): BLE_KLEPN - Experimental evidence at protein level: Swiss-Prot protein existence level 1. Binding protein with a strong affinity to the bleomycin family of antibiotics. Binds to CL990; an antimitotic-antibiotic compound. From Klebsiella pneumoniae.
   6593..6714    +  polyA_signal   SV40 poly(A) signal: SV40 polyadenylation signal
   6787..6803    -  protein_bind   lac operator: The lac repressor binds to the lac operator to inhibit transcription in E. coli. This inhibition can be relieved by adding lactose or isopropyl-β-D-thiogalactopyranoside (IPTG). lac repressor encoded by lacI
   6811..6841    -  promoter       lac promoter: promoter for the E. coli lac operon
   6856..6877    -  protein_bind   CAP binding site: CAP binding activates transcription in the presence of cAMP. E. coli catabolite activator protein
   6890..6982    -  CDS            lacI (fragment): lac repressor; lacI; The lac repressor binds to the lac operator to inhibit transcription in E. coli. This inhibition can be relieved by adding lactose or isopropyl-β-D-thiogalactopyranoside (IPTG).
   7165..7753    -  rep_origin     ori: high-copy-number ColE1/pMB1/pBR322/pUC origin of replication
   7924..8784    -  CDS            AmpR: β-lactamase; bla; confers resistance to ampicillin, carbenicillin, and related antibiotics
   8785..8889    -  promoter       AmpR promoter: bla
>Addgene plasmid #246688 | pcDNA3.1-Igκ SP-sRECK-His | addgene full sequence | sequence record 495862 | Addgene NGS Result
GACGGATCGGGAGATCTCCCGATCCCCTATGGTGCACTCTCAGTACAATCTGCTCTGATGCCGCATAGTT
AAGCCAGTATCTGCTCCCTGCTTGTGTGTTGGAGGTCGCTGAGTAGTGCGCGAGCAAAATTTAAGCTACA
ACAAGGCAAGGCTTGACCGACAATTGCATGAAGAATCTGCTTAGGGTTAGGCGTTTTGCGCTGCTTCGCG
ATGTACGGGCCAGATATACGCGTTGACATTGATTATTGACTAGTTATTAATAGTAATCAATTACGGGGTC
ATTAGTTCATAGCCCATATATGGAGTTCCGCGTTACATAACTTACGGTAAATGGCCCGCCTGGCTGACCG
CCCAACGACCCCCGCCCATTGACGTCAATAATGACGTATGTTCCCATAGTAACGCCAATAGGGACTTTCC
ATTGACGTCAATGGGTGGAGTATTTACGGTAAACTGCCCACTTGGCAGTACATCAAGTGTATCATATGCC
AAGTACGCCCCCTATTGACGTCAATGACGGTAAATGGCCCGCCTGGCATTATGCCCAGTACATGACCTTA
TGGGACTTTCCTACTTGGCAGTACATCTACGTATTAGTCATCGCTATTACCATGGTGATGCGGTTTTGGC
AGTACATCAATGGGCGTGGATAGCGGTTTGACTCACGGGGATTTCCAAGTCTCCACCCCATTGACGTCAA
TGGGAGTTTGTTTTGGCACCAAAATCAACGGGACTTTCCAAAATGTCGTAACAACTCCGCCCCATTGACG
CAAATGGGCGGTAGGCGTGTACGGTGGGAGGTCTATATAAGCAGAGCTCTCTGGCTAACTAGAGAACCCA
CTGCTTACTGGCTTATCGAAATTAATACGACTCACTATAGGGAGACCCAAGCTGGCTAGCCACCATGGAG
ACAGACACACTCCTGCTATGGGTACTGCTGCTCTGGGTTCCAGGTTCCACTGGTGACGCGGCCCAGCCGG
CCGAGGTGGCAGGGGGCCTGGCTCCGGGCAGTGCGGGTGCATTGTGTTGTAATCATTCAAAGGATAACCA
AATGTGCCGTGATGTATGTGAACAGATTTTCTCCTCAAAAAGTGAATCCCGACTAAAACATCTGTTGCAG
CGAGCCCCAGATTATTGCCCAGAGACAATGGTTGAAATTTGGAATTGTATGAATTCATCTTTGCCAGGTG
TGTTTAAGAAGTCTGATGGCTGGGTTGGCTTAGGCTGCTGTGAACTGGCTATTGCCTTGGAGTGTCGACA
GGCATGCAAGCAGGCATCTTCAAAGAATGATATTTCCAAAGTTTGCAGAAAAGAATATGAGAATGCTCTT
TTCAGTTGCATTAGCAGAAATGAAATGGGCTCGGTTTGTTGCAGTTATGCAGGTCATCACACAAACTGCC
GAGAATACTGTCAAGCCATTTTTCGAACAGACTCTTCTCCTGGTCCATCTCAGATAAAAGCAGTGGAAAA
TTATTGCGCCTCTATTAGTCCACAATTAATACATTGTGTGAACAATTATACTCAATCTTATCCAATGAGG
AACCCAACGGATAGTTTATATTGCTGTGACAGAGCTGAAGACCATGCTTGCCAAAATGCCTGCAAGAGAA
TCCTGATGTCCAAGAAAACGGAAATGGAGATTGTTGATGGTCTCATCGAGGGTTGTAAGACCCAGCCCTT
GCCTCAAGATCCTCTTTGGCAATGTTTTCTTGAAAGCTCACAATCTGTTCACCCTGGAGTCACTGTACAC
CCTCCTCCCTCTACAGGCCTCGATGGGGCTAAATTGCATTGTTGTTCTAAAGCAAACACTTCAACATGTA
GGGAACTCTGCACTAAACTTTACAGCATGAGCTGGGGCAATACACAGAGTTGGCAAGAGTTTGATCGCTT
TTGTGAATATAATCCAGTGGAAGTGTCCATGTTGACCTGTTTAGCGGATGTCCGGGAACCTTGCCAGTTG
GGCTGTAGAAACCTTACTTACTGTACTAATTTTAACAACAGGCCAACAGAACTTTTCAGGAGTTGTAATG
CACAGTCAGATCAAGGAGCCATGAATGACATGAAGTTGTGGGAGAAAGGAAGCATAAAGATGCCATTTAT
CAATATACCTGTTCTTGATATTAAAAAGTGCCAGCCAGAGATGTGGAAAGCAATAGCTTGTTCACTGCAG
ATTAAACCTTGTCATAGTAAATCTCGGGGAAGTATTATTTGCAAATCAGATTGTGTGGAGATTCTTAAAA
AATGTGGAGACCAGAACAAATTCCCTGAAGACCACACAGCTGAAAGTATTTGTGAGCTTCTGTCACCTAC
AGATGATCTGAAGAATTGTATACCTTTGGATACATACCTCAGGCCAAGTACTTTAGGTAACATTGTAGAA
GAAGTGACTCATCCCTGTAACCCAAATCCTTGCCCTGCCAATGAGCTCTGTGAAGTAAACCGAAAAGGAT
GTCCATCTGGAGATCCCTGTCTTCCATACTTTTGTGTTCAAGGTTGCAAACTGGGAGAAGCTTCTGATTT
CATTGTCCGTCAAGGGACACTAATCCAGGTGCCATCATCTGCAGGGGAAGTTGGTTGTTATAAAATCTGT
TCATGTGGACAAAGTGGACTCTTAGAAAACTGTATGGAAATGCACTGTATAGACCTCCAGAAGTCTTGTA
TTGTTGGAGGAAAAAGAAAAAGTCATGGAACATCCTTTAGTATTGACTGCAATGTCTGTTCTTGTTTTGC
TGGCAATTTGGTGTGCTCTACCCGCCTTTGCCTCAGTGAGCACAGTTCAGAAGATGACCGTCGTACCTTC
ACAGGTCTGCCCTGTAACTGTGCAGATCAGTTTGTCCCTGTATGTGGGCAGAATGGGCGCACTTACCCCA
GTGCCTGCATTGCTCGCTGTGTGGGCCTCCAAGACCATCAGTTTGAGTTTGGATCATGCATGTCAAAGGA
TCCATGTAATCCTAATCCCTGCCAAAAAAACCAAAGGTGCATACCCAAACCACAGGTCTGCCTGACGACT
TTTGATAAATTTGGATGTAGCCAGTATGAGTGTGTACCAAGACAGCTCGCGTGTGACCAGGTCCAAGATC
CTGTTTGTGACACAGACCACATGGAGCACAACAATCTCTGCACTTTATACCAAAGAGGAAAAAGCCTCTC
TTACAAAGGTCCCTGCCAGCCCTTTTGCAGAGCAACCGAGCCCGTATGTGGGCACAATGGTGAGACCTAC
AGCAGTGTGTGTGCTGCCTACTCGGATCGCGTGGCAGTCGATTACTATGGGGACTGCCAGGCCGTCGGAG
TCCTCTCAGAGCACAGCTCCGTCGCCGAGTGTGCTTCTGTCAAGTGTCCTTCGCTCTTGGCAGCTGGATG
CAAACCCATCATCCCACCGGGTGCTTGTTGCCCATTATGTGCTGGGATGTTAAGAGTTTTATTTGACAAA
GAAAAACTGGATACTATTGCTAAGGTAACAAATAAAAAGCCAATAACAGTTCTGGAAATACTTCAGAAAA
TCCGCATGCACGTGTCTGTCCCACAGTGTGATGTGTTTGGATACTTCAGCATTGAATCAGAAATTGTGAT
CCTGATCATTCCCGTCGATCACTATCCAAAAGCTCTGCAGATTGAAGCCTGCAATAAAGAAGCAGAGAAG
ATTGAGTCCCTTATCAACTCTGACAGCCCGACTTTGGCGTCCCATGTCCCTCTCTCTGCCCTCATCATTT
CCCAGGTACAGGTCTCCAGCAGTGTGCCATCGCATCACCATCACCATCACTAACTCGACTAGAGCCCAGA
GGGCCCACAATCAAGCCCTGTCCTCCATGCAAATGCCCAGCACCTAACCTCTTGGGTGGACCATCCGTCT
TCATCTTCCCTCCAAAGATCAAGGATGTACTCATGATCTCCCTGAGCCCCATAGTCACATGTGTGGTGGT
GGATGTGAGCGAGGATGACCCAGATGTCCAGATCAGCTGGTTTGTGAACAACGTGGAAGTACACACAGCT
CAGACACAAACCCATAGAGAGGATTACAACAGTACTCTCCGGGTGGTCAGTGCCCTCCCCATCCAGCACC
AGGACTGGATGAGTGGCAAGGAGTTCAAATGCAAGGTCAACAACAAAGACCTCCCAGCGCCCATCGAGAG
AACCATCTCAAAACCCAAAGGGTCAGTAAGAGCTCCACAGGTATATGTCTTGCCTCCACCAGAAGAAGAG
ATGACTAAGAAACAGGTCACTCTGACCTGCATGGTCACAGACTTCATGCCTGAAGACATTTACGTGGAGT
GGACCAACAACGGGAAAACAGAGCTAAACTACAAGAACACTGAACCAGTCCTGGACTCTGATGGTTCTTA
CTTCATGTACAGCAAGCTGAGAGTGGAAAAGAAGAACTGGGTGGAAAGAAATAGCTACTCCTGTTCAGTG
GTCCACGAGGGTCTGCACAATCACCACACGACTAAGAGCTTCTCCCGGACTCCGGGTAAATGACTCGAGT
CTAGAGGGCCCGTTTAAACCCGCTGATCAGCCTCGACTGTGCCTTCTAGTTGCCAGCCATCTGTTGTTTG
CCCCTCCCCCGTGCCTTCCTTGACCCTGGAAGGTGCCACTCCCACTGTCCTTTCCTAATAAAATGAGGAA
ATTGCATCGCATTGTCTGAGTAGGTGTCATTCTATTCTGGGGGGTGGGGTGGGGCAGGACAGCAAGGGGG
AGGATTGGGAAGACAATAGCAGGCATGCTGGGGATGCGGTGGGCTCTATGGCTTCTGAGGCGGAAAGAAC
CAGCTGGGGCTCTAGGGGGTATCCCC
[124 nt withheld, positions 4787-4910]
C
[91 nt withheld, positions 4912-5002]
A
[49 nt withheld, positions 5004-5052]
CCTTTGACGTTGGAGTCCACGTTCTTT
[37 nt withheld, positions 5080-5116]
ACCCTATCTCGGTCTATTCTTTTGATTTATAAGGGATTTTGCCGATTTCGGCCTATTGGTTAAAAAATGA
GCTGATTTAACAAAAATTTAACGCGAATTAATTCTGTGGAATGTGTGTCAGTTAGGGTGTGGAAAGTCCC
CAGGCTCCCCAGCAGGCAGAAGTATGCAAAGCATGCATCTCAATTAGTCAGCAACCAGGTGTGGAAAGTC
CCCAGGCTCCCCAGCAGGCAGAAGTATGCAAAGCATGCATCTCAATTAGTCAGCAACCATAGTCCCGCCC
CTAACTCCGCCCATCCCGCCCCTAACTCCGCCCAGTTCCGCCCATTCTCCGCCCCATGGCTGACTAATTT
TTTTTATTTATGCAGAGGCCGAGGCCGCCTCTGCCTCTGAGCTATTCCAGAAGTAGTGAGGAGGCTTTTT
TGGAGGCCTAGGCTTTTGCAAAAAGCTCCCGGGAGCTTGTATATCCATTTTCGGATCTGATCAAGAGACA
GGATGAGGATCGTTTCGCATGATTGAACAAGATGGATTGCACGCAGGTTCTCCGGCCGCTTGGGTGGAGA
GGCTATTCGGCTATGACTGGGCACAACAGACAATCGGCTGCTCTGATGCCGCCGTGTTCCGGCTGTCAGC
GCAGGGGCGCCCGGTTCTTTTTGTCAAGACCGACCTGTCCGGTGCCCTGAATGAACTGCAGGACGAGGCA
GCGCGGCTATCGTGGCTGGCCACGACGGGCGTTCCTTGCGCAGCTGTGCTCGACGTTGTCACTGAAGCGG
GAAGGGACTGGCTGCTATTGGGCGAAGTGCCGGGGCAGGATCTCCTGTCATCTCACCTTGCTCCTGCCGA
GAAAGTATCCATCATGGCTGATGCAATGCGGCGGCTGCATACGCTTGATCCGGCTACCTGCCCATTCGAC
CACCAAGCGAAACATCGCATCGAGCGAGCACGTACTCGGATGGAAGCCGGTCTTGTCGATCAGGATGATC
TGGACGAAGAGCATCAGGGGCTCGCGCCAGCCGAACTGTTCGCCAGGCTCAAGGCGCGCATGCCCGACGG
CGAGGATCTCGTCGTGACCCATGGCGATGCCTGCTTGCCGAATATCATGGTGGAAAATGGCCGCTTTTCT
GGATTCATCGACTGTGGCCGGCTGGGTGTGGCGGACCGCTATCAGGACATAGCGTTGGCTACCCGTGATA
TTGCTGAAGAGCTTGGCGGCGAATGGGCTGACCGCTTCCTCGTGCTTTACGGTATCGCCGCTCCCGATTC
GCAGCGCATCGCCTTCTATCGCCTTCTTGACGAGTTCTTCTGAGCGGGACTCTGGGGTTCGAAATGACCG
ACCAAGCGACGCCCAACCTGCCATCACGAGATTTCGATTCCACCGCCGCCTTCTATGAAAGGTTGGGCTT
CGGAATCGTTTTCCGGGACGCCGGCTGGATGATCCTCCAGCGCGGGGATCTCATGCTGGAGTTCTTCGCC
CACCCCAACTTGTTTATTGCAGCTTATAATGGTTACAAATAAAGCAATAGCATCACAAATTTCACAAATA
AAGCATTTTTTTCACTGCATTCTAGTTGTGGTTTGTCCAAACTCATCAATGTATCTTATCATGTCTGTAT
ACCGTCGACCTCTAGCTAGAGCTTGGCGTAATCATGGTCATAGCTGTTTCCTGTGTGAAATTGTTATCCG
CTCACAATTCCACACAACATACGAGCCGGAAGCATAAAGTGTAAAGCCTGGGGTGCCTAATGAGTGAGCT
AACTCACATTAATTGCGTTGCGCTCACTGCCCGCTTTCCAGTCGGGAAACCTGTCGTGCCAGCTGCATTA
ATGAATCGGCCAACGCGCGGGGAGAGGCGGTTTGCGTATTGGGCGCTCTTCCGCTTCCTCGCTCACTGAC
TCGCTGCGCTCGGTCGTTCGGCTGCGGCGAGCGGTATCAGCTCACTCAAAGGCGGTAATACGGTTATCCA
CAGAATCAGGGGATAACGCAGGAAAGAACATGTGAGCAAAAGGCCAGCAAAAGGCCAGGAACCGTAAAAA
GGCCGCGTTGCTGGCGTTTTTCCATAGGCTCCGCCCCCCTGACGAGCATCACAAAAATCGACGCTCAAGT
CAGAGGTGGCGAAACCCGACAGGACTATAAAGATACCAGGCGTTTCCCCCTGGAAGCTCCCTCGTGCGCT
CTCCTGTTCCGACCCTGCCGCTTACCGGATACCTGTCCGCCTTTCTCCCTTCGGGAAGCGTGGCGCTTTC
TCATAGCTCACGCTGTAGGTATCTCAGTTCGGTGTAGGTCGTTCGCTCCAAGCTGGGCTGTGTGCACGAA
CCCCCCGTTCAGCCCGACCGCTGCGCCTTATCCGGTAACTATCGTCTTGAGTCCAACCCGGTAAGACACG
ACTTATCGCCACTGGCAGCAGCCACTGGTAACAGGATTAGCAGAGCGAGGTATGTAGGCGGTGCTACAGA
GTTCTTGAAGTGGTGGCCTAACTACGGCTACACTAGAAGAACAGTATTTGGTATCTGCGCTCTGCTGAAG
CCAGTTACCTTCGGAAAAAGAGTTGGTAGCTCTTGATCCGGCAAACAAACCACCGCTGGTAGCGGTGGTT
TTTTTGTTTGCAAGCAGCAGATTACGCGCAGAAAAAAAGGATCTCAAGAAGATCCTTTGATCTTTTCTAC
GGGGTCTGACGCTCAGTGGAACGAAAACTCACGTTAAGGGATTTTGGTCATGAGATTATCAAAAAGGATC
TTCACCTAGATCCTTTTAAATTAAAAATGAAGTTTTAAATCAATCTAAAGTATATATGAGTAAACTTGGT
CTGACAGTTACCAATGCTTAATCAGTGAGGCACCTATCTCAGCGATCTGTCTATTTCGTTCATCCATAGT
TGCCTGACTCCCCGTCGTGTAGATAACTACGATACGGGAGGGCTTACCATCTGGCCCCAGTGCTGCAATG
ATACCGCGAGACCCACGCTCACCGGCTCCAGATTTATCAGCAATAAACCAGCCAGCCGGAAGGGCCGAGC
GCAGAAGTGGTCCTGCAACTTTATCCGCCTCCATCCAGTCTATTAATTGTTGCCGGGAAGCTAGAGTAAG
TAGTTCGCCAGTTAATAGTTTGCGCAACGTTGTTGCCATTGCTACAGGCATCGTGGTGTCACGCTCGTCG
TTTGGTATGGCTTCATTCAGCTCCGGTTCCCAACGATCAAGGCGAGTTACATGATCCCCCATGTTGTGCA
AAAAAGCGGTTAGCTCCTTCGGTCCTCCGATCGTTGTCAGAAGTAAGTTGGCCGCAGTGTTATCACTCAT
GGTTATGGCAGCACTGCATAATTCTCTTACTGTCATGCCATCCGTAAGATGCTTTTCTGTGACTGGTGAG
TACTCAACCAAGTCATTCTGAGAATAGTGTATGCGGCGACCGAGTTGCTCTTGCCCGGCGTCAATACGGG
ATAATACCGCGCCACATAGCAGAACTTTAAAAGTGCTCATCATTGGAAAACGTTCTTCGGGGCGAAAACT
CTCAAGGATCTTACCGCTGTTGAGATCCAGTTCGATGTAACCCACTCGTGCACCCAACTGATCTTCAGCA
TCTTTTACTTTCACCAGCGTTTCTGGGTGAGCAAAAACAGGAAGGCAAAATGCCGCAAAAAAGGGAATAA
GGGCGACACGGAAATGTTGAATACTCATACTCTTCCTTTTTCAATATTATTGAAGCATTTATCAGGGTTA
TTGTCTCATGAGCGGATACATATTTGAATGTATTTAGAAAAATAAACAAATAGGGGTTCCGCGCACATTT
CCCCGAAAAGTGCCACCTGACGTC
